>Addgene plasmid #76287 | PCK1 gRNA (BRDN0001148468) | addgene full sequence | sequence record 185550 | Addgene Assembled Sequence
CCCGGGTGCAAAGATGGATAAAGTTTTAAACAGAGAGGAATCTTTGCAGCTAATGGACCTTCTAGGTCTT
GAAAGGAGTGGGAATTGGCTCCGGTGCCCGTCAGTGGGCAGAGCGCACATCGCCCACAGTCCCCGAGAAG
TTGGGGGGAGGGGTCGGCAATTGATCCGGTGCCTAGAGAAGGTGGCGCGGGGTAAACTGGGAAAGTGATG
TCGTGTACTGGCTCCGCCTTTTTCCCGAGGGTGGGGGAGAACCGTATATAAGTGCAGTAGTCGCCGTGAA
CGTTCTTTTTCGCAACGGGTTTGCCGCCAGAACACAGGTAAGTGCCGTGTGTGGTTCCCGCGGGCCTGGC
CTCTTTACGGGTTATGGCCCTTGCGTGCCTTGAATTACTTCCACCTGGCTGCAGTACGTGATTCTTGATC
CCGAGCTTCGGGTTGGAAGTGGGTGGGAGAGTTCGAGGCCTTGCGCTTAAGGAGCCCCTTCGCCTCGTGC
TTGAGTTGAGGCCTGGCCTGGGCGCTGGGGCCGCCGCGTGCGAATCTGGTGGCACCTTCGCGCCTGTCTC
GCTGCTTTCGATAAGTCTCTAGCCATTTAAAATTTTTGATGACCTGCTGCGACGCTTTTTTTCTGGCAAG
ATAGTCTTGTAAATGCGGGCCAAGATCTGCACACTGGTATTTCGGTTTTTGGGGCCGCGGGCGGCGACGG
GGCCCGTGCGTCCCAGCGCACATGTTCGGCGAGGCGGGGCCTGCGAGCGCGGCCACCGAGAATCGGACGG
GGGTAGTCTCAAGCTGGCCGGCCTGCTCTGGTGCCTGGCCTCGCGCCGCCGTGTATCGCCCCGCCCTGGG
CGGCAAGGCTGGCCCGGTCGGCACCAGTTGCGTGAGCGGAAAGATGGCCGCTTCCCGGCCCTGCTGCAGG
GAGCTCAAAATGGAGGACGCGGCGCTCGGGAGAGCGGGCGGGTGAGTCACCCACACAAAGGAAAAGGGCC
TTTCCGTCCTCAGCCGTCGCTTCATGTGACTCCACGGAGTACCGGGCGCCGTCCAGGCACCTCGATTAGT
TCTCGAGCTTTTGGAGTACGTCGTCTTTAGGTTGGGGGGAGGGGTTTTATGCGATGGAGTTTCCCCACAC
TGAGTGGGTGGAGACTGAAGTTAGGCCAGCTTGGCACTTGATGTAATTCTCCTTGGAATTTGCCCTTTTT
GAGTTTGGATCTTGGTTCATTCTCAAGCCTCAGACAGTGGTTCAAAGTTTTTTTCTTCCATTTCAGGTGT
CGTGACGTACGGCCACCATGACCGAGTACAAGCCCACGGTGCGCCTCGCCACCCGCGACGACGTCCCCAG
GGCCGTACGCACCCTCGCCGCCGCGTTCGCCGACTACCCCGCCACGCGCCACACCGTCGATCCGGACCGC
CACATCGAGCGGGTCACCGAGCTGCAAGAACTCTTCCTCACGCGCGTCGGGCTCGACATCGGCAAGGTGT
GGGTCGCGGACGACGGCGCCGCCGTGGCGGTCTGGACCACGCCGGAGAGCGTCGAAGCGGGGGCGGTGTT
CGCCGAGATCGGCCCGCGCATGGCCGAGTTGAGCGGTTCCCGGCTGGCCGCGCAGCAACAGATGGAAGGC
CTCCTGGCGCCGCACCGGCCCAAGGAGCCCGCGTGGTTCCTGGCCACCGTCGGAGTCTCGCCCGACCACC
AGGGCAAGGGTCTGGGCAGCGCCGTCGTGCTCCCCGGAGTGGAGGCGGCCGAGCGCGCCGGGGTGCCCGC
CTTCCTGGAGACCTCCGCGCCCCGCAACCTCCCCTTCTACGAGCGGCTCGGCTTCACCGTCACCGCCGAC
GTCGAGGTGCCCGAAGGACCGCGCACCTGGTGCATGACCCGCAAGCCCGGTGCCTGAACGCGTTAAGTCG
ACAATCAACCTCTGGATTACAAAATTTGTGAAAGATTGACTGGTATTCTTAACTATGTTGCTCCTTTTAC
GCTATGTGGATACGCTGCTTTAATGCCTTTGTATCATGCTATTGCTTCCCGTATGGCTTTCATTTTCTCC
TCCTTGTATAAATCCTGGTTGCTGTCTCTTTATGAGGAGTTGTGGCCCGTTGTCAGGCAACGTGGCGTGG
TGTGCACTGTGTTTGCTGACGCAACCCCCACTGGTTGGGGCATTGCCACCACCTGTCAGCTCCTTTCCGG
GACTTTCGCTTTCCCCCTCCCTATTGCCACGGCGGAACTCATCGCCGCCTGCCTTGCCCGCTGCTGGACA
GGGGCTCGGCTGTTGGGCACTGACAATTCCGTGGTGTTGTCGGGGAAATCATCGTCCTTTCCTTGGCTGC
TCGCCTGTGTTGCCACCTGGATTCTGCGCGGGACGTCCTTCTGCTACGTCCCTTCGGCCCTCAATCCAGC
GGACCTTCCTTCCCGCGGCCTGCTGCCGGCTCTGCGGCCTCTTCCGCGTCTTCGCCTTCGCCCTCAGACG
AGTCGGATCTCCCTTTGGGCCGCCTCCCCGCGTCGACTTTAAGACCAATGACTTACAAGGCAGCTGTAGA
TCTTAGCCACTTTTTAAAAGAAAAGGGGGGACTGGAAGGGCTAATTCACTCCCAACGAAGACAAGATCTG
CTTTTTGCTTGTACTGGGTCTCTCTGGTTAGACCAGATCTGAGCCTGGGAGCTCTCTGGCTAACTAGGGA
ACCCACTGCTTAAGCCTCAATAAAGCTTGCCTTGAGTGCTTCAAGTAGTGTGTGCCCGTCTGTTGTGTGA
CTCTGGTAACTAGAGATCCCTCAGACCCTTTTAGTCAGTGTGGAAAATCTCTAGCAGTACGTATAGTAGT
TCATGTCATCTTATTATTCAGTATTTATAACTTGCAAAGAAATGAATATCAGAGAGTGAGAGGAACTTGT
TTATTGCAGCTTATAATGGTTACAAATAAAGCAATAGCATCACAAATTTCACAAATAAAGCATTTTTTTC
ACTGCATTCTAGTTGTGGTTTGTCCAAACTCATCAATGTATCTTATCATGTCTGGCTCTAGCTATCCCGC
CCCTAACTCCGCCCATCCCGCCCCTAACTCCGCCCAGTTCCGCCCATTCTCCGCCCCATGGCTGACTAAT
TTTTTTTATTTATGCAGAGGCCGAGGCCGCCTCGGCCTCTGAGCTATTCCAGAAGTAGTGAGGAGGCTTT
TTTGGAGGCCTAGGGACGTACCCAATTCGCCCTATAGTGAGTCGTATTACGCGCGCTCACTGGCCGTCGT
TTTACAACGTCGTGACTGGGAAAACCCTGGCGTTACCCAACTTAATCGCCTTGCAGCACATCCCCCTTTC
GCCAGCTGGCGTAATAGCGAAGAGGCCCGCACCGATCGCCCTTCCCAACAGTTGCGCAGCCTGAATGGCG
AATGGG
[124 nt withheld, positions 3367-3490]
C
[91 nt withheld, positions 3492-3582]
A
[49 nt withheld, positions 3584-3632]
CCTTTGACGTTGGAGTCCACGTTCTTT
[37 nt withheld, positions 3660-3696]
ACCCTATCTCGGTCTATTCTTTTGATTTATAAGGGATTTTGCCGATTTCGGCCTATTGGTTAAAAAATGA
GCTGATTTAACAAAAATTTAACGCGAATTTTAACAAAATATTAACGCTTACAATTTAGGTGGCACTTTTC
GGGGAAATGTGCGCGGAACCCCTATTTGTTTATTTTTCTAAATACATTCAAATATGTATCCGCTCATGAG
ACAATAACCCTGATAAATGCTTCAATAATATTGAAAAAGGAAGAGTATGAGTATTCAACATTTCCGTGTC
GCCCTTATTCCCTTTTTTGCGGCATTTTGCCTTCCTGTTTTTGCTCACCCAGAAACGCTGGTGAAAGTAA
AAGATGCTGAAGATCAGTTGGGTGCACGAGTGGGTTACATCGAACTGGATCTCAACAGCGGTAAGATCCT
TGAGAGTTTTCGCCCCGAAGAACGTTTTCCAATGATGAGCACTTTTAAAGTTCTGCTATGTGGCGCGGTA
TTATCCCGTATTGACGCCGGGCAAGAGCAACTCGGTCGCCGCATACACTATTCTCAGAATGACTTGGTTG
AGTACTCACCAGTCACAGAAAAGCATCTTACGGATGGCATGACAGTAAGAGAATTATGCAGTGCTGCCAT
AACCATGAGTGATAACACTGCGGCCAACTTACTTCTGACAACGATCGGAGGACCGAAGGAGCTAACCGCT
TTTTTGCACAACATGGGGGATCATGTAACTCGCCTTGATCGTTGGGAACCGGAGCTGAATGAAGCCATAC
CAAACGACGAGCGTGACACCACGATGCCTGTAGCAATGGCAACAACGTTGCGCAAACTATTAACTGGCGA
ACTACTTACTCTAGCTTCCCGGCAACAATTAATAGACTGGATGGAGGCGGATAAAGTTGCAGGACCACTT
CTGCGCTCGGCCCTTCCGGCTGGCTGGTTTATTGCTGATAAATCTGGAGCCGGTGAGCGTGGGTCTCGCG
GTATCATTGCAGCACTGGGGCCAGATGGTAAGCCCTCCCGTATCGTAGTTATCTACACGACGGGGAGTCA
GGCAACTATGGATGAACGAAATAGACAGATCGCTGAGATAGGTGCCTCACTGATTAAGCATTGGTAACTG
TCAGACCAAGTTTACTCATATATACTTTAGATTGATTTAAAACTTCATTTTTAATTTAAAAGGATCTAGG
TGAAGATCCTTTTTGATAATCTCATGACCAAAATCCCTTAACGTGAGTTTTCGTTCCACTGAGCGTCAGA
CCCCGTAGAAAAGATCAAAGGATCTTCTTGAGATCCTTTTTTTCTGCGCGTAATCTGCTGCTTGCAAACA
AAAAAACCACCGCTACCAGCGGTGGTTTGTTTGCCGGATCAAGAGCTACCAACTCTTTTTCCGAAGGTAA
CTGGCTTCAGCAGAGCGCAGATACCAAATACTGTTCTTCTAGTGTAGCCGTAGTTAGGCCACCACTTCAA
GAACTCTGTAGCACCGCCTACATACCTCGCTCTGCTAATCCTGTTACCAGTGGCTGCTGCCAGTGGCGAT
AAGTCGTGTCTTACCGGGTTGGACTCAAGACGATAGTTACCGGATAAGGCGCAGCGGTCGGGCTGAACGG
GGGGTTCGTGCACACAGCCCAGCTTGGAGCGAACGACCTACACCGAACTGAGATACCTACAGCGTGAGCT
ATGAGAAAGCGCCACGCTTCCCGAAGGGAGAAAGGCGGACAGGTATCCGGTAAGCGGCAGGGTCGGAACA
GGAGAGCGCACGAGGGAGCTTCCAGGGGGAAACGCCTGGTATCTTTATAGTCCTGTCGGGTTTCGCCACC
TCTGACTTGAGCGTCGATTTTTGTGATGCTCGTCAGGGGGGCGGAGCCTATGGAAAAACGCCAGCAACGC
GGCCTTTTTACGGTTCCTGGCCTTTTGCTGGCCTTTTGCTCACATGTTCTTTCCTGCGTTATCCCCTGAT
TCTGTGGATAACCGTATTACCGCCTTTGAGTGAGCTGATACCGCTCGCCGCAGCCGAACGACCGAGCGCA
GCGAGTCAGTGAGCGAGGAAGCGGAAGAGCGCCCAATACGCAAACCGCCTCTCCCCGCGCGTTGGCCGAT
TCATTAATGCAGCTGGCACGACAGGTTTCCCGACTGGAAAGCGGGCAGTGAGCGCAACGCAATTAATGTG
AGTTAGCTCACTCATTAGGCACCCCAGGCTTTACACTTTATGCTTCCGGCTCGTATGTTGTGTGGAATTG
TGAGCGGATAACAATTTCACACAGGAAACAGCTATGACCATGATTACGCCAAGCGCGCAATTAACCCTCA
CTAAAGGGAACAAAAGCTGGAGCTGCAAGCTTAATGTAGTCTTATGCAATACTCTTGTAGTCTTGCAACA
TGGTAACGATGAGTTAGCAACATGCCTTACAAGGAGAGAAAAAGCACCGTGCATGCCGATTGGTGGAAGT
AAGGTGGTACGATCGTGCCTTATTAGGAAGGCAACAGACGGGTCTGACATGGATTGGACGAACCACTGAA
TTGCCGCATTGCAGAGATATTGTATTTAAGTGCCTAGCTCGATACATAAACGGGTCTCTCTGGTTAGACC
AGATCTGAGCCTGGGAGCTCTCTGGCTAACTAGGGAACCCACTGCTTAAGCCTCAATAAAGCTTGCCTTG
AGTGCTTCAAGTAGTGTGTGCCCGTCTGTTGTGTGACTCTGGTAACTAGAGATCCCTCAGACCCTTTTAG
TCAGTGTGGAAAATCTCTAGCAGTGGCGCCCGAACAGGGACTTGAAAGCGAAAGGGAAACCAGAGGAGCT
CTCTCGACGCAGGACTCGGCTTGCTGAAGCGCGCACGGCAAGAGGCGAGGGGCGGCGACTGGTGAGTACG
CCAAAAATTTTGACTAGCGGAGGCTAGAAGGAGAGAGATGGGTGCGAGAGCGTCAGTATTAAGCGGGGGA
GAATTAGATCGCGATGGGAAAAAATTCGGTTAAGGCCAGGGGGAAAGAAAAAATATAAATTAAAACATAT
AGTATGGGCAAGCAGGGAGCTAGAACGATTCGCAGTTAATCCTGGCCTGTTAGAAACATCAGAAGGCTGT
AGACAAATACTGGGACAGCTACAACCATCCCTTCAGACAGGATCAGAAGAACTTAGATCATTATATAATA
CAGTAGCAACCCTCTATTGTGTGCATCAAAGGATAGAGATAAAAGACACCAAGGAAGCTTTAGACAAGAT
AGAGGAAGAGCAAAACAAAAGTAAGACCACCGCACAGCAAGCGGCCGCTGATCTTCAGACCTGGAGGAGG
AGATATGAGGGACAATTGGAGAAGTGAATTATATAAATATAAAGTAGTAAAAATTGAACCATTAGGAGTA
GCACCCACCAAGGCAAAGAGAAGAGTGGTGCAGAGAGAAAAAAGAGCAGTGGGAATAGGAGCTTTGTTCC
TTGGGTTCTTGGGAGCAGCAGGAAGCACTATGGGCGCAGCGTCAATGACGCTGACGGTACAGGCCAGACA
ATTATTGTCTGGTATAGTGCAGCAGCAGAACAATTTGCTGAGGGCTATTGAGGCGCAACAGCATCTGTTG
CAACTCACAGTCTGGGGCATCAAGCAGCTCCAGGCAAGAATCCTGGCTGTGGAAAGATACCTAAAGGATC
AACAGCTCCTGGGGATTTGGGGTTGCTCTGGAAAACTCATTTGCACCACTGCTGTGCCTTGGAATGCTAG
TTGGAGTAATAAATCTCTGGAACAGATTTGGAATCACACGACCTGGATGGAGTGGGACAGAGAAATTAAC
AATTACACAAGCTTAATACACTCCTTAATTGAAGAATCGCAAAACCAGCAAGAAAAGAATGAACAAGAAT
TATTGGAATTAGATAAATGGGCAAGTTTGTGGAATTGGTTTAACATAACAAATTGGCTGTGGTATATAAA
ATTATTCATAATGATAGTAGGAGGCTTGGTAGGTTTAAGAATAGTTTTTGCTGTACTTTCTATAGTGAAT
AGAGTTAGGCAGGGATATTCACCATTATCGTTTCAGACCCACCTCCCAACCCCGAGGGGACCCAGAGAGG
GCCTATTTCCCATGATTCCTTCATATTTGCATATACGATACAAGGCTGTTAGAGAGATAATTAGAATTAA
TTTGACTGTAAACACAAAGATATTAGTACAAAATACGTGACGTAGAAAGTAATAATTTCTTGGGTAGTTT
GCAGTTTTAAAATTATGTTTTAAAATGGACTATCATATGCTTACCGTAACTTGAAAGTATTTCGATTTCT
TGGCTTTATATATCTTGTGGAAAGGACGAAACACCGGCTGACGGATTCACCCTACGGTTTTAGAGCTAGA
AATAGCAAGTTAAAATAAGGCTAGTCCGTTATCAACTTGAAAAAGTGGCACCGAGTCGGTGCTTTTTTAA
GCTTGGCGTAACTAGATCTTGAGACAAATGGCAGTATTCATCCACAATTTTAAAAGAAAAGGGGGGATTG
GGGGGTACAGTGCAGGGGAAAGAATAGTAGACATAATAGCAACAGACATACAAACTAAAGAATTACAAAA
ACAAATTACAAAAATTCAAAATTTTCGGGTTTATTACAGGGACAGCAGAGATCCACTTTGGCGCCGGCTC
GAGGGGG
Features (pLannotate 1.2.2; 29 found; start..end, strand, type, name):
     14..80      +  CDS            small t antigen (fragment): SV40 (simian virus 40) small t antigen
    106..317     +  promoter       EF-1α core promoter: core promoter for human elongation factor EF-1α
    318..1256    +  intron         EF-1α intron A: intron upstream of the start codon of human EF-1α
   1278..1877    +  CDS            PuroR (fragment): puromycin N-acetyltransferase; pac from Streptomyces; confers resistance to puromycin
   1893..2481    +  misc_feature   WPRE: woodchuck hepatitis virus posttranscriptional regulatory element
   2532..2551    +  misc_feature   cPPT/CTS (fragment): central polypurine tract and central termination sequence of HIV-1
   2553..2786    +  LTR            3' LTR (ΔU3): self-inactivating 3' long terminal repeat (LTR) from HIV-1
   2864..2985    +  polyA_signal   SV40 poly(A) signal: SV40 polyadenylation signal
   3025..3160    +  rep_origin     SV40 ori: SV40 origin of replication
   3181..3199    -  promoter       T7 promoter: promoter for bacteriophage T7 RNA polymerase
   3207..3362    +  CDS            lacZα (fragment): LacZα fragment of β-galactosidase; lacZ fragment
   3367..3795    +  rep_origin     f1 ori (sequence partly withheld): f1 bacteriophage origin of replication; arrow indicates direction of (+) strand synthesis
   3848..3952    +  promoter       AmpR promoter: bla
   3953..4813    +  CDS            AmpR: β-lactamase; bla; confers resistance to ampicillin, carbenicillin, and related antibiotics
   4984..5572    +  rep_origin     ori: high-copy-number ColE1/pMB1/pBR322/pUC origin of replication
   5755..5847    +  CDS            lacI (fragment): lac repressor; lacI; The lac repressor binds to the lac operator to inhibit transcription in E. coli. This inhibition can be relieved by adding lactose or isopropyl-β-D-thiogalactopyranoside (IPTG).
   5860..5881    +  protein_bind   CAP binding site: CAP binding activates transcription in the presence of cAMP. E. coli catabolite activator protein
   5896..5926    +  promoter       lac promoter: promoter for the E. coli lac operon
   5934..5950    +  protein_bind   lac operator: The lac repressor binds to the lac operator to inhibit transcription in E. coli. This inhibition can be relieved by adding lactose or isopropyl-β-D-thiogalactopyranoside (IPTG). lac repressor encoded by lacI
   5995..6013    +  promoter       T3 promoter: promoter for bacteriophage T3 RNA polymerase
   6041..6267    +  promoter       RSV promoter: Rous sarcoma virus enhancer/promoter
   6268..6448    +  LTR            5' LTR (truncated): truncated 5' long terminal repeat (LTR) from HIV-1
   6495..6620    +  misc_feature   HIV-1 Ψ: packaging signal of human immunodeficiency virus type 1
   6604..6967    +  CDS            HIV-1 gag (fragment): gag protein from human immunodeficiency virus 1; gag
   7113..7346    +  misc_feature   RRE: The Rev response element (RRE) of HIV-1 allows for Rev-dependent mRNA export from the nucleus to the cytoplasm.
   7723..7749    +  CDS            Rev (fragment): human immunodeficiency virus 1 (HIV-1) Rev protein; rev; enhances nuclear export of unspliced and incompletely spliced viral mRNAs
   7753..7993    +  promoter       U6 promoter: RNA polymerase III promoter for human U6 snRNA
   8023..8098    +  misc_RNA       gRNA scaffold: guide RNA scaffold for the Streptococcus pyogenes CRISPR/Cas9 system
   8154..8271    +  misc_feature   cPPT/CTS: central polypurine tract and central termination sequence of HIV-1
