[The description below was written by a language model from this plasmid's Addgene catalogue record and pLannotate feature annotations shown in this document.]
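Description:
PCK1 gRNA (BRDN0001148468) is a third-generation lentiviral CRISPR guide plasmid built on the lentiGuide-Puro backbone, carrying a single guide RNA designed against human PCK1, the gene for cytosolic phosphoenolpyruvate carboxykinase (PEPCK-C). It comes from a human kinome gRNA collection. In bacteria the 8.3 kb plasmid is maintained at high copy from a ColE1/pUC-type origin and selected with ampicillin through the β-lactamase gene. An f1 origin, an SV40 origin and remnants of lac and phage promoter sequences are also present as backbone carry-over.

The lentiviral transfer cassette begins with an RSV promoter fused to a truncated HIV-1 5' LTR, which makes genomic RNA production Tat-independent. This is followed by the Ψ packaging signal with a partial gag sequence and by the Rev response element for nuclear export of the unspliced transcript. A human U6 RNA polymerase III promoter then drives the PCK1-targeting spacer joined to the Streptococcus pyogenes Cas9 guide scaffold. Downstream lie a central polypurine tract, which aids nuclear import of the provirus, and an EF-1α promoter with its first intron driving the puromycin N-acetyltransferase gene for selection of transduced mammalian cells. A WPRE enhances transcript expression, and the self-inactivating ΔU3 3' LTR disables LTR promoter activity after integration.

The plasmid does not encode Cas9, so it is meant to be used with a separate Cas9 vector such as lentiCas9-Blast, or in cells that already express Cas9. Its typical use is packaging into lentivirus for stable guide delivery and knockout of PCK1 in human cells.
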