Addgene plasmid #76287: PCK1 gRNA (BRDN0001148468)
Purpose: 3rd generation lentiviral gRNA plasmid targeting human PCK1
Depositing lab: John Doench & David Root. Depositing organization: Broad Institute. Publication: Optimized sgRNA design to maximize activity and minimize off-target effects of CRISPR-Cas9. Doench JG, Fusi N, Sullender M, Hegde M, Vaimberg EW, Donovan KF, Smith I, Tothova Z, Wilen C, Orchard R, Virgin HW, Listgarten J, Root DE. Nat Biotechnol. 2016 Jan 18. doi: 10.1038/nbt.3437. PubMed 26780180.
Backbone
  Vector backbone: lentiGuide-Puro
  Backbone manufacturer: Zhang Lab (Addgene plasmid # 52963)
  Vector type: Mammalian Expression, Lentiviral, CRISPR
  Selectable markers: Puromycin
Growth in bacteria
  Bacterial resistance: Ampicillin, 100 μg/mL
  Growth temperature: 37°C
  Growth strain: DH5alpha
  Copy number: High Copy
Gene/Insert
  Gene/Insert name: PCK1 (alt names: PCK1; NM_002591.3)
  gRNA/shRNA sequence: GCTGACGGATTCACCCTACG
  Species: H. sapiens (human)
  Entrez Gene: PCK1 (a.k.a. PCKDC, PEPCK-C, PEPCK1, PEPCKC)
  Promoter: hU6
  Cloning method: Unknown
  Sequencing primers: 5′ U6-F; 3′ pS2-R
Terms and licenses: Academic/Nonprofit Terms; Industry Terms: Not Available to Industry
Depositor comments: The gRNA was designed to target the following Genbank reference sequence(s): NM_002591.3. Note that this plasmid does NOT contain Cas9. It should be used in conjunction with lentiCas9-Blast (Addgene #52962) or otherwise with cell lines already expressing Cas9. Browse the full kinome gRNA library at http://www.addgene.org/pooled-library/broadgpp-human-kinome/ or visit http://www.broadinstitute.org/rnai/public/ for detailed protocols and information.
How to cite: PCK1 gRNA (BRDN0001148468) was a gift from John Doench & David Root (Addgene plasmid # 76287 ; http://n2t.net/addgene:76287 ; RRID:Addgene_76287)
