>Addgene plasmid #76287 | PCK1 gRNA (BRDN0001148468) | depositor partial sequence | sequence record 143747 | Target Sequence
GCTGACGGATTCACCCTACG
