>Addgene plasmid #76287 | PCK1 gRNA (BRDN0001148468) | addgene partial sequence | sequence record 185549 | hU6-F
GTAGAAAGTAATAATTTCTTGGGTAGTTTGCAGTTTTAAAATTATGTTTTAAAATGGACTATCATATGCT
TACCGTAACTTGAAAGTATTTCGATTTCTTGGCTTTATATATCTTGTGGAAAGGACGAAACACCGGCTGA
CGGATTCACCCTACGGTTTTAGAGCTAGAAATAGCAAGTTAAAATAAGGCTAGTCCGTTATCAACTTGAA
AAAGTGGCACCGAGTCGGTGCTTTTTTAAGCTTGGCGTAACTAGATCTTGAGACAAATGGCAGTATTCAT
CCACAATTTTAAAAGAAAAGGGGGGATTGGGGGGTACAGTGCAGGGGAAAGAATAGTAGACATAATAGCA
ACAGACATACAAACTAAAGAATTACAAAAACAAATTACAAAAATTCAAAATTTTCGGGTTTATTACAGGG
ACAGCAGAGATCCACTTTGGCGCCGGCTCGAGGGGGCCCGGGTGCAAAGATGGATAAAGTTTTAAACAGA
GAGGAATCTTTGCAGCTAATGGACCTTCTAGGTCTTGAAAGGAGTGGGAATTGGCTCCGGTGCCCGTCAG
TGGGCAGAGC
